>Addgene plasmid #83551 | pILGFP97 | depositor full sequence | sequence record 159491 | pILGFP97 sequence 5043 bps
GATCCTCTAAAGGTGAAGAATTATTCACTGGTGTTGTCCCAATTTTGGTTGAATTAGATGGTGATGTTAA
TGGTCACAAATTTTCTGTCTCCGGTGAAGGTGAAGGTGATGCTACTTACGGTAAATTGACCTTAAAATTT
ATTTGTACTACTGGTAAATTGCCAGTTCCATGGCCAACCTTAGTCACTACTTTCGGTTATGGTGTTCAAT
GTTTTGCGAGATACCCAGATCATATGAAACAACATGACTTTTTCAAGTCTGCCATGCCAGAAGGTTATGT
TCAAGAAAGAACTATTTTTTTCAAAGATGACGGTAACTACAAGACCAGAGCTGAAGTCAAGTTTGAAGGT
GATACCTTAGTTAATAGAATCGAATTAAAAGGTATTGATTTTAAAGAAGATGGTAACATTTTAGGTCACA
AATTGGAATACAACTATAACTCTCACAATGTTTACATCATGGCTGACAAACAAAAGAATGGTATCAAAGT
TAACTTCAAAATTAGACACAACATTGAAGATGGTTCTGTTCAATTAGCTGACCATTATCAACAAAATACT
CCAATTGGTGATGGTCCAGTCTTGTTACCAGACAACCATTACTTATCCACTCAATCTGCCTTATCCAAAG
ATCCAAACGAAAAGAGAGACCACATGGTCTTGTTAGAATTTGTTACTGCTGCTGGTATTACCCATGGTAT
GGATGAATTGTACAAAAGATCTTAAACTAGTAGGACTATTTGCAAAGGGAAGGGATGCTAAGGTAGAGGG
TGAACGTTACAGAAAAGCAGGCTGGGAAGCATATTTGAGAAGATGCGGCCAGCAAAACTAAAAAACTGTA
TTATAAGTAAATGCATGTATACTAAACTCACAAATTAGAGCTTCAATTTAATTATATCAGTTATTACCCG
GGAATCTCGGTCGTAATGATTTAAATGCATGCAAGCTTGGCGTAATCATGGTCATAGCTGTTTCCTGTGT
GAAATTGTTATCCGCTCACAATTCCACACAACATACGAGCCGGAAGCATAAAGTGTAAAGCCTGGGGTGC
CTAATGAGTGAGCTAACTCACATTAATTGCGTTGCGCTCACTGCCCGCTTTCCAGTCGGGAAACCTGTCG
TGCCAGCTGCATTAATGAATCGGCCAACGCGCGGGGAGAGGCGGTTTGCGTATTGGGCGCTCTTCCGCTT
CCTCGCTCACTGACTCGCTGCGCTCGGTCGTTCGGCTGCGGCGAGCGGTATCAGCTCACTCAAAGGCGGT
AATACGGTTATCCACAGAATCAGGGGATAACGCAGGAAAGAACATGTGAGCAAAAGGCCAGCAAAAGGCC
AGGAACCGTAAAAAGGCCGCGTTGCTGGCGTTTTTCCATAGGCTCCGCCCCCCTGACGAGCATCACAAAA
ATCGACGCTCAAGTCAGAGGTGGCGAAACCCGACAGGACTATAAAGATACCAGGCGTTTCCCCCTGGAAG
CTCCCTCGTGCGCTCTCCTGTTCCGACCCTGCCGCTTACCGGATACCTGTCCGCCTTTCTCCCTTCGGGA
AGCGTGGCGCTTTCTCATAGCTCACGCTGTAGGTATCTCAGTTCGGTGTAGGTCGTTCGCTCCAAGCTGG
GCTGTGTGCACGAACCCCCCGTTCAGCCCGACCGCTGCGCCTTATCCGGTAACTATCGTCTTGAGTCCAA
CCCGGTAAGACACGACTTATCGCCACTGGCAGCAGCCACTGGTAACAGGATTAGCAGAGCGAGGTATGTA
GGCGGTGCTACAGAGTTCTTGAAGTGGTGGCCTAACTACGGCTACACTAGAAGGACAGTATTTGGTATCT
GCGCTCTGCTGAAGCCAGTTACCTTCGGAAAAAGAGTTGGTAGCTCTTGATCCGGCAAACAAACCACCGC
TGGTAGCGGTGGTTTTTTTGTTTGCAAGCAGCAGATTACGCGCAGAAAAAAAGGATCTCAAGAAGATCCT
TTGATCTTTTCTACGGGGTCTGACGCTCAGTGGAACGAAAACTCACGTTAAGGGATTTTGGTCATGAGAT
TATCAAAAAGGATCTTCACCTAGATCCTTTTAAATTAAAAATGAAGTTTTAAATCAATCTAAAGTATATA
TGAGTAAACTTGGTCTGACAGTTACCAATGCTTAATCAGTGAGGCACCTATCTCAGCGATCTGTCTATTT
CGTTCATCCATAGTTGCCTGACTCCCCGTCGTGTAGATAACTACGATACGGGAGGGCTTACCATCTGGCC
CCAGTGCTGCAATGATACCGCGAGACCCACGCTCACCGGCTCCAGATTTATCAGCAATAAACCAGCCAGC
CGGAAGGGCCGAGCGCAGAAGTGGTCCTGCAACTTTATCCGCCTCCATCCAGTCTATTAATTGTTGCCGG
GAAGCTAGAGTAAGTAGTTCGCCAGTTAATAGTTTGCGCAACGTTGTTGCCATTGCTACAGGCATCGTGG
TGTCACGCTCGTCGTTTGGTATGGCTTCATTCAGCTCCGGTTCCCAACGATCAAGGCGAGTTACATGATC
CCCCATGTTGTGCAAAAAAGCGGTTAGCTCCTTCGGTCCTCCGATCGTTGTCAGAAGTAAGTTGGCCGCA
GTGTTATCACTCATGGTTATGGCAGCACTGCATAATTCTCTTACTGTCATGCCATCCGTAAGATGCTTTT
CTGTGACTGGTGAGTACTCAACCAAGTCATTCTGAGAATAGTGTATGCGGCGACCGAGTTGCTCTTGCCC
GGCGTCAATACGGGATAATACCGCGCCACATAGCAGAACTTTAAAAGTGCTCATCATTGGAAAACGTTCT
TCGGGGCGAAAACTCTCAAGGATCTTACCGCTGTTGAGATCCAGTTCGATGTAACCCACTCGTGCACCCA
ACTGATCTTCAGCATCTTTTACTTTCACCAGCGTTTCTGGGTGAGCAAAAACAGGAAGGCAAAATGCCGC
AAAAAAGGGAATAAGGGCGACACGGAAATGTTGAATACTCATACTCTTCCTTTTTCAATATTATTGAAGC
ATTTATCAGGGTTATTGTCTCATGAGCGGATACATATTTGAATGTATTTAGAAAAATAAACAAATAGGGG
TTCCGCGCACATTTCCCCGAAAAGTGCCACCTGACGTCTAAGAAACCATTATTATCATGACATTAACCTA
TAAAAATAGGCGTATCACGAGGCCCTTTCGTCTCGCGCGTTTCGGTGATGACGGTGAAAACCTCTGACAC
ATGCAGCTCCCGGAGACGGTCACAGCTTGTCTGTAAGCGGATGCCGGGAGCAGACAAGCCCGTCAGGGCG
CGTCAGCGGGTGTTGGCGGGTGTCGGGGCTGGCTTAACTATGCGGCATCAGAGCAGATTGTACTGAGAGT
GCACCATATGCGGTGTGAAATACCGCACAGATGCGTAAGGAGAAAATACCGCATCAGGCGCCATTCGCCA
TTCAGGCTGCGCAACTGTTGGGAAGGGCGATCGGTGCGGGCCTCTTCGCTATTACGCCAGCTGGCGAAAG
GGGGATGTGCTGCAAGGCGATTAAGTTGGGTAACGCCAGGGTTTTCCCAGTCACGACGTTGTAAAACGAC
GGCCAGTGAATTCATTTAAATTTTTTTGATTCGGTAATCTCCGAGCAGAAGGAAGAACGAAGGAAGGAGC
ACAGACTTAGATTGGTATATATACGCATATGTGGTGTTGAAGAAACATGAAATTGCCCAGTATTCTTAAC
CCAACTGCACAGAACAAAAACCTGCAGGAAACGAAGATAAAACATGTCCACAAAATCATATACCAGTAGA
GCTGAGACTCATGCAAGTCCGGTTGCATCGAAACTTTTACGTTTAATGGATGAAAAGAAGACCAATTTGT
GTGCTTCTCTTGACGTTCGTTCGACTGATGAGCTATTGAAACTTGTTGAAACGTTGGGTCCATACATTTG
CCTTTTGAAAACACACGTTGATATCTTGGATGATTTCAGTTATGAGGGTACTGTCGTTCCATTGAAAGCA
TTGGCAGAGAAATACAAGTTCTTGATATTTGAGGACAGAAAATTCGCCGATATCGGTAACACAGTCAAAT
TACAATATACATCGGGCGTTTACCGTATCGCAGAATGGTCTGATATCACCAACGCCCACGGGGTTACTGG
TGCTGGTATTGTTGCTGGCTTGAAACAAGGTGCGCAAGAGGTCACCAAAGAACCAAGGGGATTATTGATG
CTTGCTGAATTGTCTTCCAAGGGTTCTCTAGCACACGGTGAATATACTAAGGGTACCGTTGATATTGCAA
AGAGTGATAAAGATTTCGTTATTGGGTTCATTGCTCAGAACGATATGGGAGGAAGAGAAGAAGGGTTTGA
TTGGCTAATCATGACCCCAGGTGTAGGTTTAGACGACAAAGGCGATGCATTGGGTCAGCAGTACAGAACC
GTCGACGAAGTTGTAAGTGGTGGATCAGATATCATCATTGTTGGCAGAGGACTTTTCGCCAAGGGTAGAG
ATCCTAAGGTTGAAGGTGAAAGATACAGAAATGCTGGATGGGAAGCGTACCAAAAGAGAATCAGCGCTCC
CCATTAATTATACAGGAAACTTAATAGAACAAATCACATATTTAATCTAATAGCCACCTGCATTGGCACG
GTGCAACACTCACTTCAACTTCATCTTACAAAAGATCACGTGATCTGTTGTATTGGGATCTCTAGACCTA
ATAACTTCGTATAGCATACATTATACGAAGTTATATTAAGGGTTGCTCGACTCATTTGGCGAGCGTTGGT
TGGTGGATCAAGCCCACGCGTAGGCAATCCTCGAGCAGATCCGCCAGGCGTGTATATATAGCGTGGATGG
CCAGGCAACTTTAGTGCTGACACATACAGGCATATATATATGTGTGCGACGACACATGATCATATGGCAT
GCATGTGCTCTGTATGTATATAAAACTCTTGTTTTCTTCTTTTCTCTAAATATTCTTTCCTTATACATTA
GGACCTTTGCAGCATAAATTACTATACTTCTATAGACACACAAACACAAATACACACACTAAATTAATAA
TGG
Features (pLannotate 1.2.2; 15 found; start..end, strand, type, name):
      6..716     +  CDS            GFPmut3: GFPmut3 is a basic (constitutively fluorescent) green fluorescent protein published in 1996, derived from Aequorea victoria. It is reported to be a very rapidly-maturing weak dimer.
    732..831     +  CDS            URA3 (fragment): orotidine-5'-phosphate decarboxylase, required for uracil biosynthesis; S. cerevisiae URA3; yeast auxotrophic marker, counterselectable with 5-fluoroorotic acid (5-FOA)
    985..1001    -  protein_bind   lac operator: The lac repressor binds to the lac operator to inhibit transcription in E. coli. This inhibition can be relieved by adding lactose or isopropyl-β-D-thiogalactopyranoside (IPTG). lac repressor encoded by lacI
   1009..1039    -  promoter       lac promoter: promoter for the E. coli lac operon
   1054..1075    -  protein_bind   CAP binding site: CAP binding activates transcription in the presence of cAMP. E. coli catabolite activator protein
   1088..1180    -  CDS            lacI (fragment): lac repressor; lacI; The lac repressor binds to the lac operator to inhibit transcription in E. coli. This inhibition can be relieved by adding lactose or isopropyl-β-D-thiogalactopyranoside (IPTG).
   1363..1951    -  rep_origin     ori: high-copy-number ColE1/pMB1/pBR322/pUC origin of replication
   2122..2982    -  CDS            AmpR: β-lactamase; bla; confers resistance to ampicillin, carbenicillin, and related antibiotics
   2983..3087    -  promoter       AmpR promoter: bla
   3182..3217    +  CDS            rop (fragment): Rop protein, which maintains plasmids at low copy number; rop
   3319..3418    +  misc_feature   bom (fragment): basis of mobility region from pBR322
   3424..3581    -  CDS            lacZα (fragment): LacZα fragment of β-galactosidase; lacZ fragment
   3588..3751    +  promoter       URA3 promoter (fragment): S. cerevisiae URA3
   3754..4539    +  CDS            URA3: PYRF_YEAST - Experimental evidence at protein level: Swiss-Prot protein existence level 1. From Saccharomyces cerevisiae (strain ATCC 204508 / S288c) (Baker's yeast).
   4691..4724    +  protein_bind   loxP: Cre-mediated recombination occurs in the 8-bp core sequence (GCATACAT). Cre recombinase
