[The description below was written by a language model from this plasmid's Addgene catalogue record and pLannotate feature annotations shown in this document.]
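Description:
pILGFP97 is a yeast promoter-reporter plasmid built on the pUC19 backbone and used to measure the expression output of the Saccharomyces cerevisiae CYC1 promoter, with yeast-enhanced GFP (yEGFP) as the readout. In E. coli it is maintained as a high-copy plasmid through the ColE1/pUC-type origin and selected with ampicillin through the β-lactamase gene and its native promoter. Leftover pUC19 elements (lac promoter and operator, CAP binding site, and fragments of lacZα, lacI, rop and bom) are also annotated but have no evident role in the design. No yeast replication origin or centromere appears among the 15 annotated features. This would fit an integrating rather than an episomal vector, although the record does not state how the plasmid is maintained in yeast.

The reporter is annotated as a GFPmut3-type coding sequence at the start of the 5,043-nt record, which corresponds to yEGFP. The CYC1 promoter is not annotated; it presumably lies in the unannotated stretch after the loxP site, running across the circular junction into the GFP start. A short URA3 fragment sits just downstream of GFP, and its role is not explained. Yeast selection relies on a URA3 marker, listed in the catalogue as the Kluyveromyces lactis gene for use in S. cerevisiae, although the annotation software matched it to the S. cerevisiae homologue. Only one loxP site is annotated, downstream of the marker. The depositor notes that the promoters were cloned from strain CEN.PK113-7D while the assembled sequence uses S288C promoter sequences, so single-nucleotide differences are expected. The plasmid belongs to a set made to compare yeast promoter activities on different carbon sources and across the diauxic shift.
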