Addgene plasmid #83551: pILGFP97
Purpose: Used to evaluate the expression output of CYC1 promoter with yEGFP used as the reporter gene.
Depositing lab: Claudia Vickers. Depositing organization: University of Queensland. Publication: Controlling heterologous gene expression in yeast cell factories on different carbon substrates and across the diauxic shift: a comparison of yeast promoter activities. Peng B, Williams TC, Henry M, Nielsen LK, Vickers CE. Microb Cell Fact. 2015 Jun 26;14:91. doi: 10.1186/s12934-015-0278-5. PubMed 26112740.
Backbone
  Vector backbone: pUC19
  Vector type: Yeast Expression
  Selectable markers: URA3 ; kluyveromyces lactis in S. cerevisiae
Growth in bacteria
  Bacterial resistance: Ampicillin, 100 μg/mL
  Growth temperature: 37°C
  Growth strain: alpha-Select
  Growth instructions: alpha-Select from BIOLINE (Genotype: F- deoR endA1 recA1 relA1 gyrA96 hsdR17(rk-, mk+) supE44 thi-1 phoA Δ(lacZYA-argF)U169 Φ80lacZΔM15 λ-)
  Copy number: High Copy
Gene/Insert
  Gene/Insert name: CYC1 promoter-yEGFP
  Species: S. cerevisiae (budding yeast)
  Promoter: CYC1
  Cloning method: Restriction Enzyme; 5′ cloning site unknown (unknown if destroyed); 3′ cloning site unknown (unknown if destroyed)
  Sequencing primers: 5′ unknown; 3′ yGFP-R
Terms and licenses: Academic/Nonprofit Terms; Industry Terms: Not Available to Industry
Depositor comments: Please note that the promoters were cloned from strain CEN.PK113-7D and the assembled full sequence are based on S288C promoters. Discrepancies in these promoters are the SNPs in CEN.PK113-7D.
How to cite: pILGFP97 was a gift from Claudia Vickers (Addgene plasmid # 83551 ; http://n2t.net/addgene:83551 ; RRID:Addgene_83551)
