>Addgene plasmid #83551 | pILGFP97 | addgene partial sequence | sequence record 161778 | yGFP-R 5'-GCATCACCTTCACCTTCACC-3'
GACCATTAACATCACCATCTAATTCAACCAAAATTGGGACAACACCAGTGAATAATTCTTCACCTTTAGA
GGATCCCATTATTAATTTAGTGTGTGTATTTGTGTTTGTGTGTCTATAGAAGTATAGTAATTTATGCTGC
AAAGGTCCTAATGTATAAGGAAAGAATATTTAGAGAAAAGAAGAAAACAAGAGTTTTATATACATACAGA
GCACATGCATGCCATATGATCATGTGTTGTCGCACACATATATATATGCCTGTATGTGTCAGCACTAAAG
TTGCCTGGCCATCCACGCTATATATACACGCCTGGCGGATCTGCTCGAGGATTGCCTACGCGTGGGCTTG
ATCCACCAACCAACGCTCGCCAATGAGTCGAGCAACCCTTAATATAACTTCGTATAATGTATGCTATACG
AAGTTATTAGGTCTAGAGATCCCAATACAACAGATCACGTGATCTTTTTGTAAGATGAAGTTGAAGTAGT
GTTGCACCGTGCCAATGCAGGTGGCTATTAGATTAAATATGTGATTTGTTCTATTAAGTTTCCTGTATAA
TTAATGGGGAGCGCTGATTCTCTTTTGGTACGCTTCCCATCCAGCATTTCTGTATCTTTCACCTTCAACC
TTAGGATCTCTACCCTTGGCGAAAAGTCCTCTGCCAACAATGATGATATCTGATCCACCACTTACAACTT
CGTCGACGGTTCTGTACTGCTGACCCAATGCATCGCCTTTGTCGTCTAAACCTACACCTGGGGTCATGAT
TAGCCAATCAAACCCTTCTTCTCTTCCTCCCATATCGTTCTGAGCAATGAACCCAATAACGAAATCTTTA
TCACTCTTTGCAATATCAACGGTACCCTTAGTATATTCACCGTGTGCTAGAGAACCCTTGGAAGACAATT
CAGCAAGCATCAATAATCCCCTTGGTTCTTTGGTGACCTCTTGCGCACCTTGTTTCAAGCCAGCAACAAT
ACCAGCACCAGTAACCCCGTGGGCGTTGGTGATATCAGACCATTCTGCGATACGGTAAACGCCCGATG
