>Addgene plasmid #83551 | pILGFP97 | addgene partial sequence | sequence record 161779 | M13-Rev 5'-CAGGAAACAGCTATGACC-3'
GCATGCATTTAAATCATTACGACCGAGATTCCCGGGTAATAACTGATATAATTAAATTGAAGCTCTAATT
TGTGAGTTTAGTATACATGCATTTACTTATAATACAGTTTTTTAGTTTTGCTGGCCGCATCTTCTCAAAT
ATGCTTCCCAGCCTGCTTTTCTGTAACGTTCACCCTCTACCTTAGCATCCCTTCCCTTTGCAAATAGTCC
TACTAGTTTAAGATCTTTTGTACAATTCATCCATACCATGGGTAATACCAGCAGCAGTAACAAATTCTAA
CAAGACCATGTGGTCTCTCTTTTCGTTTGGATCTTTGGATAAGGCAGATTGAGTGGATAAGTAATGGTTG
TCTGGTAACAAGACTGGACCATCACCAATTGGAGTATTTTGTTGATAATGGTCAGCTAATTGAACAGAAC
CATCTTCAATGTTGTGTCTAATTTTGAAGTTAACTTTGATACCATTCTTTTGTTTGTCAGCCATGATGTA
AACATTGTGAGAGTTATAGTTGTATTCCAATTTGTGACCTAAAATGTTACCATCTTCTTTAAAATCAATA
CCTTTTAATTCGATTCTATTAACTAAGGTATCACCTTCAAACTTGACTTCAGCTCTGGTCTTGTAGTTAC
CGTCATCTTTGAAAAAAATAGTTCTTTCTTGAACATAACCTTCTGGCATGGCAGACTTGAAAAAGTCATG
TTGTTTCATATGATCTGGGTATCTCGCAAAACATTGAACACCATAACCGAAAGTAGTGACTAAGGTTGGC
CATGGAACTGGCAATTTACCAGTAGTACAAATAAATTTTAAGGTCAATTTACCGTAAGTAGCATCACCTT
CACCTTCACCGGAGACAGAAAATTTGTGACCATTAACATCACCATCTAATTCAACCAAAATTGGGACAAC
ACCAGTGAATAATTCTTCACCTTTAGAGGATCCCATTATTAATTTAGTGTG
